>Addgene plasmid #25161 | CYP51A1 (3I3K) | depositor partial sequence | sequence record 11635 | Author sequence
ATGGCTAAGAAAACGCTGCCCGCAGGGGTGAAAAGTCCTCCATACATTTTCTCCCCAATTCCATTCCTTG
GGCATGCCATAGCATTTGGGAAAAGTCCAATTGAATTTCTAGAAAATGCATATGAGAAGTATGGACCTGT
ATTTAGTTTTACCATGGTAGGCAAGACATTTACTTACCTTCTGGGGAGTGATGCTGCTGCACTGCTTTTT
AATAGTAAAAATGAAGACCTGAATGCAGAAGATGTCTACAGTCGCCTGACAACACCTGTGTTTGGGAAGG
GAGTTGCATACGATGTGCCTAATCCAGTTTTCTTGGAGCAGAAGAAAATGTTAAAAAGTGGCCTTAACAT
AGCCCACTTTAAACAGCATGTTTCTATAATTGAAAAAGAAACAAAGGAATACTTTGAGAGTTGGGGAGAA
AGTGGAGAAAAAAATGTGTTTGAAGCTCTTTCTGAGCTCATAATTTTAACAGCTAGCCATTGTTTGCATG
GAAAGGAAATCAGAAGTCAACTCAATGAAAAGGTAGCACAGCTGTATGCAGATTTGGATGGAGGTTTCAG
CCATGCAGCCTGGCTCTTACCAGGTTGGCTGCCTTTGCCTAGTTTCAGACGCAGGGACAGAGCTCATCGG
GAAATCAAGGATATTTTCTATAAGGCAATCCAGAAACGCAGACAGTCTCAAGAAAAAATTGATGACATTC
TCCAAACTTTACTAGATGCTACATACAAGGATGGGCGTCCTTTGACTGATGATGAAGTAGCAGGGATGCT
TATTGGATTACTCTTGGCAGGGCAGCATACATCCTCAACTACTAGTGCTTGGATGGGCTTCTTTTTGGCC
AGAGACAAAACACTTCAAAAAAAATGTTATTTAGAACAGAAAACAGTCTGTGGAGAGAATCTGCCTCCTT
TAACTTATGACCAGCTCAAGGATCTAAATTTACTTGATCGCTGTATAAAAGAAACATTAAGACTTAGACC
TCCTGTAATGATCATGATGAGAATGGCCAGAACTCCTCAGACTGTGGCAGGGTATACCATTCCTCCAGGA
CATCAGGTGTGTGTTTCTCCCACTGTCAATCAAAGACTTAAAGACTCATGGGTAGAACGCCTGGACTTTA
ATCCTGATCGCTACTTACAGGATAACCCAGCATCAGGGGAAAAGTTTGCCTATGTGCCATTTGGAGCTGG
GCGTCATCGTTGTATTGGGGAAAATTTTGCCTATGTTCAAATTAAGACAATTTGGTCCACTATGCTTCGT
TTATATGAATTTGATCTCATTGATGGATACTTTCCCACTGTGAATTATACAACTATGATTCACACCCCTG
AAAACCCAGTTATCCGTTACAAACGAAGACATCACCACCATCACCAT
