>Addgene plasmid #25161 | CYP51A1 (3I3K) | addgene partial sequence | sequence record 31237 | 25161 with pCW-SEQ-rev (CTTTCGTCTTCAAGCAGATCTG)
GCTCAGATCTGCTCATGTTTGACAGCTTATCAGCGATAAGCTTCGTCATCAATGGTGATGGTGGTGATGT
CTTCGTTTGTAACGGATAACTGGGTTTTCAGGGGTGTGAATCATAGTTGTATAATTCACAGTGGGAAAGT
ATCCATCAATGAGATCAAATTCATATAAACGAAGCATAGTGGACCAAATTGTCTTAATTTGAACATAGGC
AAAATTTTCCCCAATACAACGATGACGCCCAGCTCCAAATGGCACATAGGCAAACTTTTCCCCTGATGCT
GGGTTATCCTGTAAGTAGCGATCAGGATTAAAGTCCAGGCGTTCTACCCATGAGTCTTTAAGTCTTTGAT
TGACAGTGGGAGAAACACACACCTGATGTCCTGGAGGAATGGTATACCCTGCCACAGTCTGAGGAGTTCT
GGCCATTCTCATCATGATCATTACAGGAGGTCTAAGTCTTAATGTTTCTTTTATACAGCGATCAAGTAAA
TTTAGATCCTTGAGCTGGTCATAAGTTAAAGGAGGCAGATTCTCTCCACAGACTGTTTTCTGTTCTAAAT
AACATTTTTTTTGAAGTGTTTTGTCTCTGGCCAAAAAGAAGCCCATCCAAGCACTAGTAGTTGAGGATGT
ATGCTGCCCTGCCAAGAGTAATCCAATAAGCATCCCTGCTACTTCATCATCAGTCAAAGGACGCCCATCC
TTGTATGTAGCATCTAGTAAAGTTTGGAGAATGTCATCAATTTTTTCTTGAGACTGTCTGCGTTTCTGGA
TTGCCTTATAGAAAATATCCTTGATTTCCCGATGAGCTCTGTCCCTGCGTCTG
