>Addgene plasmid #25161 | CYP51A1 (3I3K) | addgene partial sequence | sequence record 31238 | 25161 with LacI-R
TTCATTCCCACCCTGAATTGACTCTCTTCCGGGCGCCTATCATGCCATACCGCGAAAGGTTTTGCACCAT
TCGATGGTGTCCTGGCACGACAGGTTTCCCGACTGGAAAGCGGGCAGTGAGCGCAACGCAATTAATGTAA
GTTAGCTCACTCATTAGGCACCCCAGGCTTTACACTTTATGCTTCCGGCTCGTATAATGTGTGGAATTGT
GAGCGGATAACAATTTCACACAGGAAACAGGATCGATCCATCGATGAGCTTACTCCCCATCCCCCTGTTG
ACAATTAATCATCGGCTCGTATAATGTGTGGAATTGTGAGCGGATAACAATTTCACACAGGAAACAGGAT
CAGCTTACTCCCCATCCCCCTGTTGACAATTAATCATCGGCTCGTATAATGTGTGGAATTGTGAGCGGAT
AACAATTTCACACAGGAAACAGGATCCATCGATGCTTAGGAGGTCATATGGCTAAGAAAACGCTGCCCGC
AGGGGTGAAAAGTCCTCCATACATTTTCTCCCCAATTCCATTCCTTGGGCATGCCATAGCATTTGGGAAA
AGTCCAATTGAATTTCTAGAAAATGCATATGAGAAGTATGGACCTGTATTTAGTTTTACCATGGTAGGCA
AGACATTTACTTACCTTCTGGGGAGTGATGCTGCTGCACTGCTTTTTAATAGTAAAAATGAAGACCTGAA
TGCAGAAGATGTCTACAGTCGCCTGACAACACCTGTGTTTGGGAAGGGAGTTGCATACGATGTGCCTAAT
CCAGTTTTCTTGGAGCAGAAGAAAATGTTAAAAAGTGGCCTTAACATAGCCCACTTTAAACAGCATGTTT
CTAT
