>Addgene plasmid #25161 | CYP51A1 (3I3K) | addgene partial sequence | sequence record 109776 | pCW-SEQ-fwd 5'-ACATCGTATAACGTTACTGG-3'
CGCTATCATGCCATACCGCGGAAAGGTTTTGCACCATTCGATGGTGTCCTGGCACGACAGGTTTCCCGAC
TGGAAAGCGGGCAGTGAGCGCAACGCAATTAATGTAAGTTAGCTCACTCATTAGGCACCCCAGGCTTTAC
ACTTTATGCTTCCGGCTCGTATAATGTGTGGAATTGTGAGCGGATAACAATTTCACACAGGAAACAGGAT
CGATCCATCGATGAGCTTACTCCCCATCCCCCTGTTGACAATTAATCATCGGCTCGTATAATGTGTGGAA
TTGTGAGCGGATAACAATTTCACACAGGAAACAGGATCAGCTTACTCCCCATCCCCCTGTTGACAATTAA
TCATCGGCTCGTATAATGTGTGGAATTGTGAGCGGATAACAATTTCACACAGGAAACAGGATCCATCGAT
GCTTAGGAGGTCATATGGCTAAGAAAACGCTGCCCGCAGGGGTGAAAAGTCCTCCATACATTTTCTCCCC
AATTCCATTCCTTGGGCATGCCATAGCATTTGGGAAAAGTCCAATTGAATTTCTAGAAAATGCATATGAG
AAGTATGGACCTGTATTTAGTTTTACCATGGTAGGCAAGACATTTACTTACCTTCTGGGGAGTGATGCTG
CTGCACTGCTTTTTAATAGTAAAAATGAAGACCTGAATGCAGAAGATGTCTACAGTCGCCTGACAACACC
TGTGTTT
