[The description below was written by a language model from this plasmid's Addgene catalogue record.]
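Description:
CYP51A1 (3I3K) is a bacterial expression plasmid built on the pCW-LIC backbone from the Structural Genomics Consortium, a vector of about 7 kb before the insert is added. It is maintained as a high-copy plasmid in E. coli under ampicillin selection. The record gives only catalogue-level information, with no feature table. The promoter driving expression, the origin of replication and other backbone elements are therefore not stated.

The insert, designated CYP51A1_cw_09, is a roughly 1.4 kb fragment of human CYP51A1. This gene encodes lanosterol 14-alpha-demethylase, the cytochrome P450 enzyme that removes the 14-alpha methyl group from lanosterol during sterol biosynthesis. The construct is not the full open reading frame. It encodes residues 54 to 502, so the N-terminal portion of the protein is omitted. In microsomal P450s that region generally contains the membrane anchor, and its removal is a common way to obtain soluble protein, although the record does not give the reason for the truncation. A His tag is fused to the C terminus of the insert, which allows purification by immobilised metal affinity chromatography. Although the backbone name points to ligation-independent cloning, the record lists the cloning method as restriction enzyme based.

The stated purpose is recombinant protein production in bacteria for structure determination. The depositor comments link the construct to a crystal structure entry of human CYP51, noting that the original 3I3K entry has since been superseded by 3LD6. It is suited to producing the truncated catalytic domain for crystallography and related work on purified protein.
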