Addgene plasmid #25161: CYP51A1 (3I3K)
Purpose: Bacterial expression for structure determination; may not be full ORF
Depositing lab: Cheryl Arrowsmith. Depositing organization: University of Toronto.
Backbone
  Vector backbone: pCW-LIC
  Backbone manufacturer: SGC
  Backbone size w/o insert (bp): 6980
  Vector type: Bacterial Expression
Growth in bacteria
  Bacterial resistance: Ampicillin, 100 μg/mL
  Growth temperature: 37°C
  Growth strain: DH5alpha
  Copy number: High Copy
Gene/Insert
  Gene/Insert name: CYP51A1_cw_09 (alt names: PDB ID: 3LD6 (supersedes 3I3K); lanosterol 14alpha-demethylase (CYP51))
  Species: H. sapiens (human)
  Insert size (bp): 1377
  Mutation: Contains amino acid residues 54-502
  Entrez Gene: CYP51A1 (a.k.a. CP51, CYP51, CYPL1, LDM, P450-14DM, P450L1)
  Tag / fusion protein: His (C terminal on insert)
  Cloning method: Restriction Enzyme
  Sequencing primers: 5′ pCW-SEQ-fwd; 3′ pCW-SEQ-Rev
Terms and licenses: Academic/Nonprofit Terms; Industry Terms
Depositor comments: PDB ID: 3LD6 (supersedes 3I3K) https://www.rcsb.org/structure/3LD6 SGC link: https://www.thesgc.org/structures/3I3K/
How to cite: CYP51A1 (3I3K) was a gift from Cheryl Arrowsmith (Addgene plasmid # 25161 ; http://n2t.net/addgene:25161 ; RRID:Addgene_25161)
